>Addgene plasmid #161252 | pDONR221-SLC35E2A_STOP | addgene full sequence | sequence record 364064 | Addgene NGS Result
CAAATAATGATTTTATTTTGACTGATAGTGACCTGTTCGTTGCAACACATTGATGAGCAATGCTTTTTTA
TAATGCCAACTTTGTACAAAAAAGCAGGCTCCACCATGAGCTCCTCTGTGAAGACACCAGCCCTGGAGGA
GCTGGTGCCAGGAAGCGAGGAGAAGCCAAAGGGCCGGTCCCCTCTGTCTTGGGGAAGCCTGTTCGGCCAC
AGATCCGAGAAGATCGTGTTTGCCAAGTCTGACGGCGGCACCGATGAGAACGTGCTGACCGTGACAATCA
CCGAGACCACAGTGATCGAGTCCGACCTGGGCGTGTGGAGCTCCCGGGCCCTGCTGTACCTGACACTGTG
GTTCTTTTTCTCTTTTTGCACCCTGTTCCTGAATAAGTATATCCTGAGCCTGCTGGGAGGAGAGCCATCC
ATGCTGGGAGCCGTGCAGATGCTGAGCACCACAGTGATCGGCTGCGTGAAGACACTGGTGCCCTGCTGTC
TGTACCAGCACAAGGCCAGGCTGTCCTATCCCCCTAACTTTCTGATGACAATGCTGTTCGTGGGCCTGAT
GCGCTTTGCCACCGTGGTGCTGGGCCTGGTGTCTCTGAAGAATGTGGCCGTGAGCTTCGCCGAGACAGTG
AAGTCTAGCGCCCCCATCTTTACCGTGATCATGTCTAGGATGATCCTGGGAGAGTACACCGGCCGCCCTA
GCGACAGGGAGGAGAGGGAGGAGCTGCAGCTGCAGCCTGGAAGGGGAGCAGCAGCCTCCGATCGGAGATC
TCCAGTGCCACCATCCGAGAGGCACGGCGTGAGACCACACGGAGAGAACCTGCCCGGCGATTTCCAGGTG
CCTCAGGCCCTGCACAGAGTGGCCCTGAGCATGGCCCTGCCTTGCCCAATGCTGCCTGCCTCCTAAGACC
CAGCTTTCTTGTACAAAGTTGGCATTATAAGAAAGCATTGCTTATCAATTTGTTGCAACGAACAGGTCAC
TATCAGTCAAAATAAAATCATTATTTGCCATCCAGCTGATATCCCCTATAGTGAGTCGTATTACATGGTC
ATAGCTGTTTCCTGGCAGCTCTGGCCCGTGTCTCAAAATCTCTGATGTTACATTGCACAAGATAAAAATA
TATCATCATGAACAATAAAACTGTCTGCTTACATAAACAGTAATACAAGGGGTGTTATGAGCCATATTCA
ACGGGAAACGTCGAGGCCGCGATTAAATTCCAACATGGATGCTGATTTATATGGGTATAAATGGGCTCGC
GATAATGTCGGGCAATCAGGTGCGACAATCTATCGCTTGTATGGGAAGCCCGATGCGCCAGAGTTGTTTC
TGAAACATGGCAAAGGTAGCGTTGCCAATGATGTTACAGATGAGATGGTCAGACTAAACTGGCTGACGGA
ATTTATGCCTCTTCCGACCATCAAGCATTTTATCCGTACTCCTGATGATGCATGGTTACTCACCACTGCG
ATCCCCGGAAAAACAGCATTCCAGGTATTAGAAGAATATCCTGATTCAGGTGAAAATATTGTTGATGCGC
TGGCAGTGTTCCTGCGCCGGTTGCATTCGATTCCTGTTTGTAATTGTCCTTTTAACAGCGATCGCGTATT
TCGTCTCGCTCAGGCGCAATCACGAATGAATAACGGTTTGGTTGATGCGAGTGATTTTGATGACGAGCGT
AATGGCTGGCCTGTTGAACAAGTCTGGAAAGAAATGCATAAACTTTTGCCATTCTCACCGGATTCAGTCG
TCACTCATGGTGATTTCTCACTTGATAACCTTATTTTTGACGAGGGGAAATTAATAGGTTGTATTGATGT
TGGACGAGTCGGAATCGCAGACCGATACCAGGATCTTGCCATCCTATGGAACTGCCTCGGTGAGTTTTCT
CCTTCATTACAGAAACGGCTTTTTCAAAAATATGGTATTGATAATCCTGATATGAATAAATTGCAGTTTC
ATTTGATGCTCGATGAGTTTTTCTAATCAGAATTGGTTAATTGGTTGTAACACTGGCAGAGCATTACGCT
GACTTGACGGGACGGCGCAAGCTCATGACCAAAATCCCTTAACGTGAGTTACGCGTCGTTCCACTGAGCG
TCAGACCCCGTAGAAAAGATCAAAGGATCTTCTTGAGATCCTTTTTTTCTGCGCGTAATCTGCTGCTTGC
AAACAAAAAAACCACCGCTACCAGCGGTGGTTTGTTTGCCGGATCAAGAGCTACCAACTCTTTTTCCGAA
GGTAACTGGCTTCAGCAGAGCGCAGATACCAAATACTGTTCTTCTAGTGTAGCCGTAGTTAGGCCACCAC
TTCAAGAACTCTGTAGCACCGCCTACATACCTCGCTCTGCTAATCCTGTTACCAGTGGCTGCTGCCAGTG
GCGATAAGTCGTGTCTTACCGGGTTGGACTCAAGACGATAGTTACCGGATAAGGCGCAGCGGTCGGGCTG
AACGGGGGGTTCGTGCACACAGCCCAGCTTGGAGCGAACGACCTACACCGAACTGAGATACCTACAGCGT
GAGCTATGAGAAAGCGCCACGCTTCCCGAAGGGAGAAAGGCGGACAGGTATCCGGTAAGCGGCAGGGTCG
GAACAGGAGAGCGCACGAGGGAGCTTCCAGGGGGAAACGCCTGGTATCTTTATAGTCCTGTCGGGTTTCG
CCACCTCTGACTTGAGCGTCGATTTTTGTGATGCTCGTCAGGGGGGCGGAGCCTATGGAAAAACGCCAGC
AACGCGGCCTTTTTACGGTTCCTGGCCTTTTGCTGGCCTTTTGCTCACATGTTCTTTCCTGCGTTATCCC
CTGATTCTGTGGATAACCGTATTACCGCCTTTGAGTGAGCTGATACCGCTCGCCGCAGCCGAACGACCGA
GCGCAGCGAGTCAGTGAGCGAGGAAGCGGAAGAGCGCCCAATACGCAAACCGCCTCTCCCCGCGCGTTGG
CCGATTCATTAATGCAGCTGGCACGACAGGTTTCCCGACTGGAAAGCGGGCAGTGAGCGCAACGCAATTA
ATACGCGTACCGCTAGCCAGGAAGAGTTTGTAGAAACGCAAAAAGGCCATCCGTCAGGATGGCCTTCTGC
TTAGTTTGATGCCTGGCAGTTTATGGCGGGCGTCCTGCCCGCCACCCTCCGGGCCGTTGCTTCACAACGT
TCAAATCCGCTCCCGGCGGATTTGTCCTACTCAGGAGAGCGTTCACCGACAAACAACAGATAAAACGAAA
GGCCCAGTCTTCCGACTGAGCCTTTCGTTTTATTTGATGCCTGGCAGTTCCCTACTCTCGCGTTAACGCT
AGCATGGATGTTTTCCCAGTCACGACGTTGTAAAACGACGGCCAGTCTTAAGCTCGGGCCC
Features (pLannotate 1.2.2; 10 found; start..end, strand, type, name):
      1..100     +  protein_bind   attL1: mutant version of attL; recombination site for the Gateway® LR reaction LR Clonase™
    106..903     +  CDS            SLC35E2A: S35E2_HUMAN - Also known as SLC35E2 From Homo sapiens (Human).
    908..1007    -  protein_bind   attL2: mutant version of attL; recombination site for the Gateway® LR reaction LR Clonase™
   1025..1043    -  promoter       T7 promoter: promoter for bacteriophage T7 RNA polymerase
   1177..1986    +  CDS            KanR: aminoglycoside phosphotransferase; aph(3')-Ia; confers resistance to kanamycin in bacteria or G418 (Geneticin®) in eukaryotes
   2133..2721    +  rep_origin     ori: high-copy-number ColE1/pMB1/pBR322/pUC origin of replication
   2904..2996    +  CDS            lacI (fragment): lac repressor; lacI; The lac repressor binds to the lac operator to inhibit transcription in E. coli. This inhibition can be relieved by adding lactose or isopropyl-β-D-thiogalactopyranoside (IPTG).
   3051..3078    -  terminator     rrnB T2 terminator: transcription terminator T2 from the E. coli rrnB gene
   3210..3253    +  terminator     rrnB T1 terminator: Escherichia coli rrnB; transcription terminator T1 from the E. coli rrnB gene
   3300..3336    -  CDS            lacZα (fragment): LacZα fragment of β-galactosidase; lacZ fragment
