[The description below was written by a language model from this plasmid's Addgene catalogue record and pLannotate feature annotations shown in this document.]
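Description:
pDONR221-SLC35E2A_STOP is a Gateway entry clone built on the pDONR221 backbone, carrying a codon-optimized open reading frame for human SLC35E2A (also known as SLC35E2 or KIAA0447), a member of the solute carrier family 35. The sequenced plasmid is 3,351 nt, and the roughly 800 bp ORF sits between attL1 and attL2, the recombination sites left after a BP reaction and used by LR Clonase to transfer the insert directionally into any attR-containing destination vector. Although the catalogue lists the vector type as mammalian expression, the annotated features show no eukaryotic promoter or polyadenylation signal upstream or downstream of the ORF. The plasmid therefore serves as a shuttle for subcloning rather than as an expression construct in its own right.

The plasmid is maintained in E. coli through a high-copy ColE1/pUC-type origin and selected with kanamycin via an aminoglycoside phosphotransferase gene. The rrnB T1 and T2 terminators lie upstream of attL1, where they insulate the cloned insert from read-through transcription originating in the backbone. A T7 promoter lies just outside attL2 in reverse orientation, and the short lacI and lacZα fragments are backbone remnants with no functional role. M13 forward and reverse primer sites flank the cassette for sequence verification.

As the name indicates, this version retains a stop codon at the end of the ORF, so it suits expression of the untagged protein or N-terminal fusions supplied by the destination vector. A companion clone lacking the stop codon exists for C-terminal tagging. The construct belongs to a consortium collection of SLC transporter clones assembled to support functional study of solute carriers and drug discovery.
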