Addgene plasmid #161252: pDONR221-SLC35E2A_STOP
Purpose: Gateway entry clone with codon-optimized ORF sequence for subcloning into custom expression vectors. Contains a STOP codon at the end of the codon-optimized ORF sequence.
Depositing lab: RESOLUTE Consortium & Giulio Superti-Furga. Depositing organization: CeMM Research Center for Molecular Medicine. Publication: The RESOLUTE consortium: unlocking SLC transporters for drug discovery. Superti-Furga G, Lackner D, Wiedmer T, Ingles-Prieto A, Barbosa B, Girardi E, Goldmann U, Gurtl B, Klavins K, Klimek C, Lindinger S, Lineiro-Retes E, Muller AC, Onstein S, Redinger G, Reil D, Sedlyarov V, Wolf G, Crawford M, Everley R, ... Steppan CM. Nat Rev Drug Discov. 2020 Jul;19(7):429-430. doi: 10.1038/d41573-020-00056-6. PubMed 32265506.
Backbone
  Vector backbone: pDONR221
  Backbone manufacturer: ThermoFisher Scientific
  Backbone size w/o insert (bp): 2550
  Vector type: Mammalian Expression
Growth in bacteria
  Bacterial resistance: Kanamycin, 50 μg/mL
  Growth temperature: 37°C
  Growth strain: NEB Stable
  Copy number: High Copy
Gene/Insert
  Gene/Insert name: SLC35E2A (alt name: KIAA0447, SLC35E2)
  Species: H. sapiens (human)
  Insert size (bp): 801
  Entrez Gene: SLC35E2 (a.k.a. FLJ34996, FLJ44537, KIAA0447, MGC104754, MGC117254, MGC126715, MGC138494, DKFZp686M0869)
  Cloning method: Gateway Cloning
  Sequencing primers: 5′ M13-fwd; 3′ M13-rev
Terms and licenses: Academic/Nonprofit Terms; Industry Terms
Depositor comments: This plasmid contains a STOP codon at the end of the codon-optimized ORF. For the version of this plasmid that does not contain a STOP codon, please see Addgene plasmid 132086 For more information on the full Resolute plasmid collection, please see www.addgene.org/depositor-collections/re-solute/. Please provide your feedback on this plasmid to the RESOLUTE consortium by filling out their RESOLUTE repository feedback form: https://forms.office.com/Pages/ResponsePage.aspx?id=0e05yklzmkS7rjFGQL4N7z4feCLQvEJAmVcOCM_u885UN1JJRko0Ukg4TVQwNTZLOUxPQVJWT1NHUCQlQCN0PWcu
How to cite: pDONR221-SLC35E2A_STOP was a gift from RESOLUTE Consortium & Giulio Superti-Furga (Addgene plasmid # 161252 ; http://n2t.net/addgene:161252 ; RRID:Addgene_161252)
