>Addgene plasmid #161252 | pDONR221-SLC35E2A_STOP | depositor partial sequence | sequence record 312439 | Codon-optimized ORF of SLC35E2A
ATGAGCTCCTCTGTGAAGACACCAGCCCTGGAGGAGCTGGTGCCAGGAAGCGAGGAGAAGCCAAAGGGCC
GGTCCCCTCTGTCTTGGGGAAGCCTGTTCGGCCACAGATCCGAGAAGATCGTGTTTGCCAAGTCTGACGG
CGGCACCGATGAGAACGTGCTGACCGTGACAATCACCGAGACCACAGTGATCGAGTCCGACCTGGGCGTG
TGGAGCTCCCGGGCCCTGCTGTACCTGACACTGTGGTTCTTTTTCTCTTTTTGCACCCTGTTCCTGAATA
AGTATATCCTGAGCCTGCTGGGAGGAGAGCCATCCATGCTGGGAGCCGTGCAGATGCTGAGCACCACAGT
GATCGGCTGCGTGAAGACACTGGTGCCCTGCTGTCTGTACCAGCACAAGGCCAGGCTGTCCTATCCCCCT
AACTTTCTGATGACAATGCTGTTCGTGGGCCTGATGCGCTTTGCCACCGTGGTGCTGGGCCTGGTGTCTC
TGAAGAATGTGGCCGTGAGCTTCGCCGAGACAGTGAAGTCTAGCGCCCCCATCTTTACCGTGATCATGTC
TAGGATGATCCTGGGAGAGTACACCGGCCGCCCTAGCGACAGGGAGGAGAGGGAGGAGCTGCAGCTGCAG
CCTGGAAGGGGAGCAGCAGCCTCCGATCGGAGATCTCCAGTGCCACCATCCGAGAGGCACGGCGTGAGAC
CACACGGAGAGAACCTGCCCGGCGATTTCCAGGTGCCTCAGGCCCTGCACAGAGTGGCCCTGAGCATGGC
CCTGCCTTGCCCAATGCTGCCTGCCTCCTAA
